Addgene plasmid #115127: ERECTA C6_pECIA2
Purpose: Bait vector ERECTA C6_pECIA2 should be used with prey vector ERECTA C6_pECIA14.
Depositing lab: Youssef Belkhadir. Depositing organization: Gregor Mendel Institute of Molecular Plant Biology. Publication: An extracellular network of Arabidopsis leucine-rich repeat receptor kinases. Smakowska-Luzan E, Mott GA, Parys K, Stegmann M, Howton TC, Layeghifard M, Neuhold J, Lehner A, Kong J, Grunwald K, Weinberger N, Satbhai SB, Mayer D, Busch W, Madalinski M, Stolt-Bergner P, Provart NJ, Mukhtar MS, Zipfel C, Desveaux D, Guttman DS, Belkhadir Y. Nature. 2018 Jan 18;553(7688):342-346. doi: 10.1038/nature25184. Epub 2018 Jan 10. PubMed 29320478.
Backbone
  Vector backbone: pECIA2
  Backbone manufacturer: Chris Garcia (Addgene plasmid # 47032)
  Vector type: Insect Expression
Growth in bacteria
  Bacterial resistance: Ampicillin, 100 μg/mL
  Growth temperature: 37°C
  Growth strain: DH5alpha
  Copy number: High Copy
Gene/Insert
  Gene/Insert name: AT2G26330
  Species: A. thaliana (mustard weed)
  Entrez Gene: ER (a.k.a. AT2G26330, ERECTA, QRP1, QUANTITATIVE RESISTANCE TO PLECTOSPHAERELLA 1, T1D16.3, T1D16_3)
  Promoter: Metallothionein (Copper-Inducible)
  Tag / fusion protein: Fc, V5 and hexahistidine tags (C terminal on backbone)
  Cloning method: Ligation Independent Cloning
Terms and licenses: Academic/Nonprofit Terms; Industry Terms: Not Available to Industry
Depositor comments: Plasmid for secreted expression in Drosophila cell culture by induction via CuSO4. Insert is an extracellular domain of indicated LRR-RK, C-terminally tagged with Fc, V5 and hexahistidine tags. Insert Protein Sequence: SEEGATLLEIKKSFKDVNNVLYDWTTSPSSDYCVWRGVSCENVTFNVVALNLSDLNLDGEISPAIGDLKSLLSIDLRGNRLSGQIPDEIGDCSSLQNLDLSFNELSGDIPFSISKLKQLEQLILKNNQLIGPIPSTLSQIPNLKILDLAQNKLSGEIPRLIYWNEVLQYLGLRGNNLVGNISPDLCQLTGLWYFDVRNNSLTGSIPETIGNCTAFQVLDLSYNQLTGEIPFDIGFLQVATLSLQGNQLSGKIPSVIGLMQALAVLDLSGNLLSGSIPPILGNLTFTEKLYLHSNKLTGSIPPELGNMSKLHYLELNDNHLTGHIPPELGKLTDLFDLNVANNDLEGPIPDHLSSCTNLNSLNVHGNKFSGTIPRAFQKLESMTYLNLSSNNIKGPIPVELSRIGNLDTLDLSNNKINGIIPSSLGDLEHLLKMNLSRNHITGVVPGDFGNLRSIMEIDLSNNDISGPIPEELNQLQNIILLRLENNNLTGNVGSLANCLSLTVLNVSHNNLVGDIPKNNNFSRFSPDSFIGNPGLCGSWLNSPCHDSR
How to cite: ERECTA C6_pECIA2 was a gift from Youssef Belkhadir (Addgene plasmid # 115127 ; http://n2t.net/addgene:115127 ; RRID:Addgene_115127)
