[The description below was written by a language model from this plasmid's Addgene catalogue record and pLannotate feature annotations shown in this document.]
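Description:
ERECTA C6_pECIA2 is a 5.9 kb insect-cell expression plasmid built on the pECIA2 backbone for secreted production of a plant receptor ectodomain in Drosophila cell culture. It is propagated in E. coli as a high-copy plasmid through a ColE1/pUC-type origin and selected with ampicillin via the β-lactamase gene. The remaining bacterial annotations (lac promoter/operator, and lacZα, lacI, rop and bom fragments) are leftovers of the pUC/pBR322-derived cloning backbone and play no part in expression of the insert.

The expression cassette is driven by the Drosophila metallothionein promoter, which is induced by copper (CuSO4 according to the depositor). Downstream, a Drosophila BiP signal sequence directs the product into the secretory pathway and is fused in frame to the extracellular leucine-rich repeat domain of the Arabidopsis thaliana receptor kinase ERECTA (AT2G26330), inserted by ligation-independent cloning; the transmembrane and kinase regions are not part of the insert. The ectodomain is followed by an immunoglobulin Fc region, annotated as a human IGHG4 heavy-chain constant fragment, then a V5 epitope and a hexahistidine tag. The His tag is listed in the catalogue entry but is not called separately in the feature table. An SV40 polyadenylation signal region lies downstream of the cassette.

The plasmid is designated the bait vector of a pair and is meant to be used with the corresponding prey construct, ERECTA C6_pECIA14. The set was generated to map pairwise extracellular interactions among Arabidopsis leucine-rich repeat receptor kinases. The Fc, V5 and His tags offer handles for capture, detection or purification of the secreted protein.
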