Features (pLannotate 1.2.2; 18 found; start..end, strand, type, name):
     23..449     +  promoter       MT promoter: Drosophila metallothionein promoter
    467..520     +  sig_peptide    BiP signal sequence: Drosophila BiP signal sequence
    485..2173    +  CDS            ERECTA (fragment): ERECT_ARATH - Also known as ER, QRP1, QRS1, TE1. Experimental evidence at protein level: Swiss-Prot protein existence level 1. Receptor kinase that, together with ERL1 and ERL2, regulates aerial architecture, including inflorescence (e.g. shoot apical meristem-originating organ shape, elongation of the internode and pedicels, and adaxial-abaxial polarity), and stomatal patterning (e.g. density and clustering), probably by tuning cell division and expansion. Redundantly involved with ERL1 in procambial development regulation. Forms a functional ligand-receptor pair with EPF2 (AC Q8LC53) (PubMed
   2156..2875    +  CDS            IGHG4 (fragment): IGHG4_HUMAN - Experimental evidence at protein level: Swiss-Prot protein existence level 1. Constant region of immunoglobulin heavy chains. Immunoglobulins, also known as antibodies, are membrane-bound or secreted glycoproteins produced by B lymphocytes. In the recognition phase of humoral immunity, the membrane-bound immunoglobulins serve as receptors which, upon binding of a specific antigen, trigger the clonal expansion and differentiation of B lymphocytes into immunoglobulins- secreting plasma cells. Secreted immunoglobulins mediate the effector phase of humoral immunity, which results in
   2894..2935    +  CDS            V5 tag: epitope tag from simian virus 5
   3035..3169    -  polyA_signal   SV40 poly(A) signal: SV40 polyadenylation signal
   3192..3276    -  CDS            large T antigen (fragment): large T antigen from SV40 (simian virus 40)
   3276..3300    +  misc_feature   MCS (fragment): pUC18/19 multiple cloning site
   3337..3353    -  protein_bind   lac operator: The lac repressor binds to the lac operator to inhibit transcription in E. coli. This inhibition can be relieved by adding lactose or isopropyl-β-D-thiogalactopyranoside (IPTG). lac repressor encoded by lacI
   3361..3391    -  promoter       lac promoter: promoter for the E. coli lac operon
   3406..3427    -  protein_bind   CAP binding site: CAP binding activates transcription in the presence of cAMP. E. coli catabolite activator protein
   3440..3532    -  CDS            lacI (fragment): lac repressor; lacI; The lac repressor binds to the lac operator to inhibit transcription in E. coli. This inhibition can be relieved by adding lactose or isopropyl-β-D-thiogalactopyranoside (IPTG).
   3715..4303    -  rep_origin     ori: high-copy-number ColE1/pMB1/pBR322/pUC origin of replication
   4474..5334    -  CDS            AmpR: β-lactamase; bla; confers resistance to ampicillin, carbenicillin, and related antibiotics
   5335..5439    -  promoter       AmpR promoter: bla
   5534..5569    +  CDS            rop (fragment): Rop protein, which maintains plasmids at low copy number; rop
   5671..5770    +  misc_feature   bom (fragment): basis of mobility region from pBR322
   5776..21      -  CDS            lacZα (fragment) (across the origin): LacZα fragment of β-galactosidase; lacZ fragment
>Addgene plasmid #115127 | ERECTA C6_pECIA2 | addgene full sequence | sequence record 298971 | Addgene NGS Result
GTAAAACGACGGCCAGTGAATTAATTCGTTGCAGGACAGGATGTGGTGCCCGATGTGACTAGCTCTTTGC
TGCAGGCCGTCCTATCCTCTGGTTCCGATAAGAGACCCAGAACTCCGGCCCCCCACCGCCCACCGCCACC
CCCATACATATGTGGTACGCAAGTAAGAGTGCCTGCGCATGCCCCATGTGCCCCACCAAGAGCTTTGCAT
CCCATACAAGTCCCCAAAGTGGAGAACCGAACCAATTCTTCGCGGGCAGAACAAAAGCTTCTGCACACGT
CTCCACTCGAATTTGGAGCCGGCCGGCGTGTGCAAAAGAGGTGAATCGAACGAAAGACCCGTGTGTAAAG
CCGCGTTTCCAAAATGTATAAAACCGAGAGCATCTGGCCAATGTGCATCAGTTGTGGTCAGCAGCAAAAT
CAAGTGAATCATCTCAGTGCAACTAAAGGGGGGATCCGATCTCAATATGAAGTTATGCATATTACTGGCC
GTCGTGGCCTTTGTTGGCCTCTCGCTCGGGTCAGAGGAGGGAGCAACGTTGCTGGAGATTAAGAAGTCAT
TCAAAGATGTGAACAATGTTCTTTATGACTGGACAACTTCACCTTCTTCGGATTATTGTGTCTGGAGAGG
TGTGTCTTGTGAAAATGTCACCTTCAATGTTGTTGCTCTTAATTTGTCAGATTTGAATCTTGATGGAGAA
ATCTCACCTGCTATTGGAGATCTCAAGAGTCTCTTGTCAATTGATCTGCGAGGTAATCGCTTGTCTGGAC
AAATCCCTGATGAGATTGGTGACTGTTCTTCTTTGCAAAACTTAGACTTATCCTTCAATGAATTAAGTGG
TGACATACCGTTTTCGATTTCGAAGTTGAAGCAACTTGAGCAGCTGATTCTGAAGAATAACCAATTGATA
GGACCGATCCCTTCAACACTTTCACAGATTCCAAACCTGAAAATTCTGGACTTGGCACAGAATAAACTCA
GTGGTGAGATACCAAGACTTATTTACTGGAATGAAGTTCTTCAGTATCTTGGGTTGCGAGGAAACAACTT
AGTCGGTAACATTTCTCCAGATTTGTGTCAACTGACTGGTCTTTGGTATTTTGACGTAAGAAACAACAGT
TTGACTGGTAGTATACCTGAGACGATAGGAAATTGCACTGCCTTCCAGGTTTTGGACTTGTCCTACAATC
AGCTAACTGGTGAGATCCCTTTTGACATCGGCTTCCTGCAAGTTGCAACATTATCATTGCAAGGCAATCA
ACTCTCTGGGAAGATTCCATCAGTGATTGGTCTCATGCAAGCCCTTGCAGTCTTAGATCTAAGTGGCAAC
TTGTTGAGTGGATCTATTCCTCCGATTCTCGGAAATCTTACTTTCACCGAGAAATTGTATTTGCACAGTA
ACAAGCTGACTGGTTCAATTCCACCTGAGCTTGGAAACATGTCAAAACTCCATTACCTGGAACTCAATGA
TAATCATCTCACGGGTCATATACCACCAGAGCTTGGGAAGCTTACTGACTTGTTTGATCTGAATGTGGCC
AACAATGATCTGGAAGGACCTATACCTGATCATCTGAGCTCTTGCACAAATCTAAACAGCTTAAATGTTC
ATGGGAACAAGTTTAGTGGCACTATACCCCGAGCATTTCAAAAGCTAGAAAGTATGACTTACCTTAATCT
GTCCAGCAACAATATCAAAGGTCCAATCCCGGTTGAGCTATCTCGTATCGGTAACTTAGATACATTGGAT
CTTTCCAACAACAAGATAAATGGAATCATTCCTTCTTCCCTTGGTGATTTGGAGCATCTTCTCAAGATGA
ACTTGAGTAGAAATCATATAACTGGTGTAGTTCCAGGCGACTTTGGAAATCTAAGAAGCATCATGGAAAT
AGATCTTTCAAATAATGATATCTCTGGCCCAATTCCAGAAGAGCTTAACCAATTACAGAACATAATTTTG
CTGAGACTGGAAAATAATAACCTGACTGGTAATGTTGGTTCATTAGCCAACTGTCTCAGTCTCACTGTAT
TGAATGTATCTCATAACAACCTCGTAGGTGATATCCCTAAGAACAATAACTTCTCAAGATTTTCACCAGA
CAGCTTCATTGGCAATCCTGGTCTTTGCGGTAGTTGGCTAAACTCACCGTGTCATGATTCTCGTCTGGAG
GTGCTGTTCCAGGGACCAGGGAGCGACAAAACTCACACATGCCCACCGTGCCCAGCACCTGAACTCCTGG
GGGGACCGTCAGTCTTCCTCTTCCCCCCAAAACCCAAGGACACCCTCATGATCTCCCGGACCCCTGAGGT
CACATGCGTGGTGGTGGACGTGAGCCACGAAGACCCTGAGGTCAAGTTCAACTGGTACGTGGACGGCGTG
GAGGTGCATAATGCCAAGACAAAGCCGCGGGAGGAGCAGTACAACAGCACGTACCGTGTGGTCAGCGTCC
TCACCGTCCTGCACCAGGACTGGCTGAATGGCAAGGAGTACAAGTGCAAGGTCTCCAACAAAGCCCTCCC
AGCCCCCATCGAGAAAACCATCTCCAAAGCCAAAGGGCAGCCCCGAGAACCACAGGTGTACACCCTGCCC
CCATCCCGGGAGGAGATGACCAAGAACCAGGTCAGCCTGACCTGCCTGGTCAAAGGCTTCTATCCCAGCG
ACATCGCCGTGGAGTGGGAGAGCAATGGGCAGCCGGAGAACAACTACAAGACCACGCCTCCCGTGCTGGA
CTCCGACGGCTCCTTCTTCCTCTACAGCAAGCTCACCGTGGACAAGAGCAGGTGGCAGCAGGGGAACGTC
TTCTCATGCTCCGTGATGCATGAGGGTCTGCACAACCACTACACGCAGAAGAGCCTCTCCCTGTCTCCGG
GTAAATCTAGAGGGCCCTTCGAAGGTAAGCCTATCCCTAACCCTCTCCTCGGTCTCGATTCTACGCGTAC
CGGTCATCATCACCATCACCATTGAGTTTAAACCCGCTGATCAGCCTCGACTGTGCCTTCTAAGGCCTGA
GCTCGCTGATCAGCCTCGATCGAGGATCCAGACATGATAAGATACATTGATGAGTTTGGACAAACCACAA
CTAGAATGCAGTGAAAAAAATGCTTTATTTGTGAAATTTGTGATGCTATTGCTTTATTTGTAACCATTAT
AAGCTGCAATAAACAAGTTAACAACAACAATTGCATTCATTTTATGTTTCAGGTTCAGGGGGAGGTGTGG
GAGGTTTTTTAAAGCAAGTAAAACCTCTACAAATGTGGTATGGCTGATTATGATCAGTCGACCTGCAGGC
ATGCAAGCTTGGCGTAATCATGGTCATAGCTGTTTCCTGTGTGAAATTGTTATCCGCTCACAATTCCACA
CAACATACGAGCCGGAAGCATAAAGTGTAAAGCCTGGGGTGCCTAATGAGTGAGCTAACTCACATTAATT
GCGTTGCGCTCACTGCCCGCTTTCCAGTCGGGAAACCTGTCGTGCCAGCTGCATTAATGAATCGGCCAAC
GCGCGGGGAGAGGCGGTTTGCGTATTGGGCGCTCTTCCGCTTCCTCGCTCACTGACTCGCTGCGCTCGGT
CGTTCGGCTGCGGCGAGCGGTATCAGCTCACTCAAAGGCGGTAATACGGTTATCCACAGAATCAGGGGAT
AACGCAGGAAAGAACATGTGAGCAAAAGGCCAGCAAAAGGCCAGGAACCGTAAAAAGGCCGCGTTGCTGG
CGTTTTTCCATAGGCTCCGCCCCCCTGACGAGCATCACAAAAATCGACGCTCAAGTCAGAGGTGGCGAAA
CCCGACAGGACTATAAAGATACCAGGCGTTTCCCCCTGGAAGCTCCCTCGTGCGCTCTCCTGTTCCGACC
CTGCCGCTTACCGGATACCTGTCCGCCTTTCTCCCTTCGGGAAGCGTGGCGCTTTCTCATAGCTCACGCT
GTAGGTATCTCAGTTCGGTGTAGGTCGTTCGCTCCAAGCTGGGCTGTGTGCACGAACCCCCCGTTCAGCC
CGACCGCTGCGCCTTATCCGGTAACTATCGTCTTGAGTCCAACCCGGTAAGACACGACTTATCGCCACTG
GCAGCAGCCACTGGTAACAGGATTAGCAGAGCGAGGTATGTAGGCGGTGCTACAGAGTTCTTGAAGTGGT
GGCCTAACTACGGCTACACTAGAAGAACAGTATTTGGTATCTGCGCTCTGCTGAAGCCAGTTACCTTCGG
AAAAAGAGTTGGTAGCTCTTGATCCGGCAAACAAACCACCGCTGGTAGCGGTGGTTTTTTTGTTTGCAAG
CAGCAGATTACGCGCAGAAAAAAAGGATCTCAAGAAGATCCTTTGATCTTTTCTACGGGGTCTGACGCTC
AGTGGAACGAAAACTCACGTTAAGGGATTTTGGTCATGAGATTATCAAAAAGGATCTTCACCTAGATCCT
TTTAAATTAAAAATGAAGTTTTAAATCAATCTAAAGTATATATGAGTAAACTTGGTCTGACAGTTACCAA
TGCTTAATCAGTGAGGCACCTATCTCAGCGATCTGTCTATTTCGTTCATCCATAGTTGCCTGACTCCCCG
TCGTGTAGATAACTACGATACGGGAGGGCTTACCATCTGGCCCCAGTGCTGCAATGATACCGCGAGACCC
ACGCTCACCGGCTCCAGATTTATCAGCAATAAACCAGCCAGCCGGAAGGGCCGAGCGCAGAAGTGGTCCT
GCAACTTTATCCGCCTCCATCCAGTCTATTAATTGTTGCCGGGAAGCTAGAGTAAGTAGTTCGCCAGTTA
ATAGTTTGCGCAACGTTGTTGCCATTGCTACAGGCATCGTGGTGTCACGCTCGTCGTTTGGTATGGCTTC
ATTCAGCTCCGGTTCCCAACGATCAAGGCGAGTTACATGATCCCCCATGTTGTGCAAAAAAGCGGTTAGC
TCCTTCGGTCCTCCGATCGTTGTCAGAAGTAAGTTGGCCGCAGTGTTATCACTCATGGTTATGGCAGCAC
TGCATAATTCTCTTACTGTCATGCCATCCGTAAGATGCTTTTCTGTGACTGGTGAGTACTCAACCAAGTC
ATTCTGAGAATAGTGTATGCGGCGACCGAGTTGCTCTTGCCCGGCGTCAATACGGGATAATACCGCGCCA
CATAGCAGAACTTTAAAAGTGCTCATCATTGGAAAACGTTCTTCGGGGCGAAAACTCTCAAGGATCTTAC
CGCTGTTGAGATCCAGTTCGATGTAACCCACTCGTGCACCCAACTGATCTTCAGCATCTTTTACTTTCAC
CAGCGTTTCTGGGTGAGCAAAAACAGGAAGGCAAAATGCCGCAAAAAAGGGAATAAGGGCGACACGGAAA
TGTTGAATACTCATACTCTTCCTTTTTCAATATTATTGAAGCATTTATCAGGGTTATTGTCTCATGAGCG
GATACATATTTGAATGTATTTAGAAAAATAAACAAATAGGGGTTCCGCGCACATTTCCCCGAAAAGTGCC
ACCTGACGTCTAAGAAACCATTATTATCATGACATTAACCTATAAAAATAGGCGTATCACGAGGCCCTTT
CGTCTCGCGCGTTTCGGTGATGACGGTGAAAACCTCTGACACATGCAGCTCCCGGAGACGGTCACAGCTT
GTCTGTAAGCGGATGCCGGGAGCAGACAAGCCCGTCAGGGCGCGTCAGCGGGTGTTGGCGGGTGTCGGGG
CTGGCTTAACTATGCGGCATCAGAGCAGATTGTACTGAGAGTGCACCATATGCGGTGTGAAATACCGCAC
AGATGCGTAAGGAGAAAATACCGCATCAGGCGCCATTCGCCATTCAGGCTGCGCAACTGTTGGGAAGGGC
GATCGGTGCGGGCCTCTTCGCTATTACGCCAGCTGGCGAAAGGGGGATGTGCTGCAAGGCGATTAAGTTG
GGTAACGCCAGGGTTTTCCCAGTCACGACGTT
